LOCUS       Exported 3209 bp ds-DNA circular SYN 13-MAY-2021
DEFINITION  MuLE (Multiple Lentiviral Expression) Entry vector containing a 7SK
            RNA polymerase III promoter and miR30-based hairpin module for shRNA
            expression. Compatible with MultiSite Gateway cloning.
ACCESSION   .
VERSION     .
KEYWORDS    pMuLE ENTR 7SK-miR-30 R4-R3
SOURCE      synthetic DNA construct
  ORGANISM  synthetic DNA construct
REFERENCE   1 (bases 1 to 3209)
  AUTHORS   Albers J, Danzer C, Rechsteiner M, Lehmann H, Brandt LP, Hejhal T,
            Catalano A, Busenhart P, Goncalves AF, Brandt S, Bode PK,
            Bode-Lesniewska B, Wild PJ, Frew IJ
  TITLE     A versatile modular vector system for rapid combinatorial mammalian
            genetics.
  JOURNAL   J Clin Invest. 2015 Mar 9. pii: 79743. doi: 10.1172/JCI79743.
  PUBMED    25751063
REFERENCE   2 (bases 1 to 3209)
  AUTHORS   .
  TITLE     Direct Submission
  JOURNAL   Exported May 13, 2021 from SnapGene Server 1.1.58
            http://www.snapgene.com
FEATURES             Location/Qualifiers
     source          1..3209
                     /organism="synthetic DNA construct"
                     /mol_type="other DNA"
     protein_bind    8..131
                     /gene="mutant version of attR"
                     /label=attR3
                     /bound_moiety="LR Clonase(TM)"
                     /note="recombination site for the Gateway(R) LR reaction"
     primer_bind     complement(186..205)
                     /label=T7
                     /note="T7 promoter, forward primer"
     promoter        complement(187..205)
                     /label=T7 promoter
                     /note="promoter for bacteriophage T7 RNA polymerase"
     primer_bind     complement(210..226)
                     /label=M13 rev
                     /note="common sequencing primer, one of multiple similar
                     variants"
     primer_bind     complement(210..226)
                     /label=M13 Reverse
                     /note="In lacZ gene. Also called M13-rev"
     primer_bind     complement(328..347)
                     /label=pENTR-R
                     /note="pENTR vectors, reverse primer"
     CDS             339..1148
                     /codon_start=1
                     /gene="aph(3')-Ia"
                     /product="aminoglycoside phosphotransferase"
                     /label=KanR
                     /note="confers resistance to kanamycin in bacteria or G418
                     (Geneticin(R)) in eukaryotes"
                     /translation="MSHIQRETSRPRLNSNMDADLYGYKWARDNVGQSGATIYRLYGKP
                     DAPELFLKHGKGSVANDVTDEMVRLNWLTEFMPLPTIKHFIRTPDDAWLLTTAIPGKTA
                     FQVLEEYPDSGENIVDALAVFLRRLHSIPVCNCPFNSDRVFRLAQAQSRMNNGLVDASD
                     FDDERNGWPVEQVWKEMHKLLPFSPDSVVTHGDFSLDNLIFDEGKLIGCIDVGRVGIAD
                     RYQDLAILWNCLGEFSPSLQKRLFQKYGIDNPDMNKLQFHLMLDEFF"
     primer_bind     complement(406..425)
                     /label=Kan-R
                     /note="Kanamycin resistance gene, reverse primer"
     rep_origin      1295..1883
                     /direction=RIGHT
                     /label=ori
                     /note="high-copy-number ColE1/pMB1/pBR322/pUC origin of
                     replication"
     primer_bind     1784..1803
                     /label=pBR322ori-F
                     /note="pBR322 origin, forward primer"
     primer_bind     2037..2054
                     /label=L4440
                     /note="L4440 vector, forward primer"
     terminator      2213..2240
                     /label=rrnB T2 terminator
                     /note="transcription terminator T2 from the E. coli rrnB
                     gene"
     terminator      2332..2418
                     /gene="Escherichia coli rrnB"
                     /label=rrnB T1 terminator
                     /note="transcription terminator T1 from the E. coli rrnB
                     gene"
     primer_bind     2467..2489
                     /label=M13/pUC Forward
                     /note="In lacZ gene"
     primer_bind     2481..2498
                     /label=M13 Forward
                     /note="In lacZ gene. Also called M13-F20 or M13 (-21)
                     Forward"
     primer_bind     2482..2498
                     /label=M13 fwd
                     /note="common sequencing primer, one of multiple similar
                     variants"
     protein_bind    complement(2548..2672)
                     /gene="mutant version of attR"
                     /label=attR4
                     /bound_moiety="LR Clonase(TM)"
                     /note="recombination site for the Gateway(R) LR reaction"
     ncRNA           2986..3079
                     /label=5' miR-30a
                     /note="sequence upstream of the 71-nt precursor of the
                     human miR-30a microRNA (Zeng et al., 2002)"
                     /ncRNA_class="miRNA"
     ncRNA           3093..3205
                     /label=3' miR-30a
                     /note="sequence downstream of the 71-nt precursor of the
                     human miR-30a microRNA (Zeng et al., 2002)"
                     /ncRNA_class="miRNA"
ORIGIN
        1 aattcgacaa ctttgtataa taaagttgaa cgagaaacgt aaaatgatat aaatatcaat
       61 atattaaatt agattttgca taaaaaacag actacataat actgtaaaac acaacatatc
      121 cagtcactat gaatcaacta cttagatggt attagtgacc tgtactgcag ggcggccgcg
      181 atatccccta tagtgagtcg tattacatgg tcatagctgt ttcctggcag ctctggcccg
      241 tgtctcaaaa tctctgatgt tacattgcac aagataaaaa tatatcatca tgaacaataa
      301 aactgtctgc ttacataaac agtaatacaa ggggtgttat gagccatatt caacgggaaa
      361 cgtcgaggcc gcgattaaat tccaacatgg atgctgattt atatgggtat aaatgggctc
      421 gcgataatgt cgggcaatca ggtgcgacaa tctatcgctt gtatgggaag cccgatgcgc
      481 cagagttgtt tctgaaacat ggcaaaggta gcgttgccaa tgatgttaca gatgagatgg
      541 tcagactaaa ctggctgacg gaatttatgc ctcttccgac catcaagcat tttatccgta
      601 ctcctgatga tgcatggtta ctcaccactg cgatccccgg aaaaacagca ttccaggtat
      661 tagaagaata tcctgattca ggtgaaaata ttgttgatgc gctggcagtg ttcctgcgcc
      721 ggttgcattc gattcctgtt tgtaattgtc cttttaacag cgatcgcgta tttcgtctcg
      781 ctcaggcgca atcacgaatg aataacggtt tggttgatgc gagtgatttt gatgacgagc
      841 gtaatggctg gcctgttgaa caagtctgga aagaaatgca taaacttttg ccattctcac
      901 cggattcagt cgtcactcat ggtgatttct cacttgataa ccttattttt gacgagggga
      961 aattaatagg ttgtattgat gttggacgag tcggaatcgc agaccgatac caggatcttg
     1021 ccatcctatg gaactgcctc ggtgagtttt ctccttcatt acagaaacgg ctttttcaaa
     1081 aatatggtat tgataatcct gatatgaata aattgcagtt tcatttgatg ctcgatgagt
     1141 ttttctaatc agaattggtt aattggttgt aacactggca gagcattacg ctgacttgac
     1201 gggacggcgc aagctcatga ccaaaatccc ttaacgtgag ttacgcgtcg ttccactgag
     1261 cgtcagaccc cgtagaaaag atcaaaggat cttcttgaga tccttttttt ctgcgcgtaa
     1321 tctgctgctt gcaaacaaaa aaaccaccgc taccagcggt ggtttgtttg ccggatcaag
     1381 agctaccaac tctttttccg aaggtaactg gcttcagcag agcgcagata ccaaatactg
     1441 ttcttctagt gtagccgtag ttaggccacc acttcaagaa ctctgtagca ccgcctacat
     1501 acctcgctct gctaatcctg ttaccagtgg ctgctgccag tggcgataag tcgtgtctta
     1561 ccgggttgga ctcaagacga tagttaccgg ataaggcgca gcggtcgggc tgaacggggg
     1621 gttcgtgcac acagcccagc ttggagcgaa cgacctacac cgaactgaga tacctacagc
     1681 gtgagctatg agaaagcgcc acgcttcccg aagggagaaa ggcggacagg tatccggtaa
     1741 gcggcagggt cggaacagga gagcgcacga gggagcttcc agggggaaac gcctggtatc
     1801 tttatagtcc tgtcgggttt cgccacctct gacttgagcg tcgatttttg tgatgctcgt
     1861 caggggggcg gagcctatgg aaaaacgcca gcaacgcggc ctttttacgg ttcctggcct
     1921 tttgctggcc ttttgctcac atgttctttc ctgcgttatc ccctgattct gtggataacc
     1981 gtattaccgc ctttgagtga gctgataccg ctcgccgcag ccgaacgacc gagcgcagcg
     2041 agtcagtgag cgaggaagcg gaagagcgcc caatacgcaa accgcctctc cccgcgcgtt
     2101 ggccgattca ttaatgcagc tggcacgaca ggtttcccga ctggaaagcg ggcagtgagc
     2161 gcaacgcaat taatacgcgt accgctagcc aggaagagtt tgtagaaacg caaaaaggcc
     2221 atccgtcagg atggccttct gcttagtttg atgcctggca gtttatggcg ggcgtcctgc
     2281 ccgccaccct ccgggccgtt gcttcacaac gttcaaatcc gctcccggcg gatttgtcct
     2341 actcaggaga gcgttcaccg acaaacaaca gataaaacga aaggcccagt cttccgactg
     2401 agcctttcgt tttatttgat gcctggcagt tccctactct cgcgttaacg ctagcatgga
     2461 tgttttccca gtcacgacgt tgtaaaacga cggccagtct taagctcggg cccctacagg
     2521 tcactaatac catctaagta gttgattcat agtgactgga tatgttgtgt tttacagtat
     2581 tatgtagtct gttttttatg caaaatctaa tttaatatat tgatatttat atcattttac
     2641 gtttctcgtt caacttttct atacaaagtt gctatcgatc tagtgctgca gtatttagca
     2701 tgccccaccc atctgcaagg cattctggat agtgtcaaaa cagccggaaa tcaagtccgt
     2761 ttatctcaaa ctttagcatt ttgggaataa atgatatttg ctatgctggt taaattagat
     2821 tttagttaaa tttcctgctg aagctctagt acgataagta acttgaccta agtgtaaagt
     2881 tgagatttcc ttcaggttta tatagcttgt gcgccgcctg ggtacctcgg tcttcataga
     2941 tctgcagcac atatactagt cgactaggga taacagggta attgtttgaa tgaggcttca
     3001 gtactttaca gaatcgttgc ctgcacatct tggaaacact tgctgggatt acttcttcag
     3061 gttaacccaa cagaaggctc gagcaaccag aattcagggg gctactttag gagcaattat
     3121 cttgtttact aaaactgaat accttgctat ctctttgata catttttaca aagctgaatt
     3181 aaaatggtat aaattaaatc acttttttc
//
