[The description below was written by a language model from this plasmid's Addgene catalogue record and the feature table of its GenBank file.]
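Description:
pMuLE ENTR 7SK-miR-30 R4-R3 is a small (about 3.2 kb) Gateway entry plasmid from the MuLE (Multiple Lentiviral Expression) toolkit, a modular system in which several entry modules are combined by MultiSite Gateway recombination into a lentiviral destination vector. It is not itself a viral vector. It is a bacterial shuttle for one module, propagated at high copy in E. coli from a ColE1/pUC-type origin and selected with kanamycin through the aph(3')-Ia resistance gene. The record does not name a parental backbone, but the layout is typical of pENTR/pDONR-style plasmids: rrnB T1 and T2 terminators sit upstream of the cassette to insulate it from read-through transcription, and M13 forward and reverse sites and a T7 promoter flank it for sequencing.

The cassette lies between attR4 and attR3 recombination sites, which define the position this module takes when assembled with other entry clones in an LR Clonase reaction. According to the catalogue description it carries a 7SK RNA polymerase III promoter driving a miR-30-based hairpin scaffold. The feature table annotates the 5' and 3' flanking sequences of human miR-30a, separated by a short gap where a hairpin would be inserted. It does not annotate the 7SK promoter itself, which presumably lies in the unannotated stretch between attR4 and the 5' miR-30a arm.

The plasmid is deposited as an empty backbone with no shRNA insert. Embedding a user-supplied target sequence in the miR-30 context lets the transcript be processed by the endogenous microRNA pathway. The resulting knockdown module can then be combined with other MuLE elements for combinatorial genetic manipulation of mammalian cells.
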