Addgene plasmid #62121: pMuLE ENTR 7SK-miR-30 R4-R3
Purpose: (Empty Backbone) MuLE (Multiple Lentiviral Expression) Entry vector containing a 7SK RNA polymerase III promoter and miR30-based hairpin module for shRNA expression. Compatible with MultiSite Gateway cloning
Depositing lab: Ian Frew. Depositing organization: University of Zurich. Publication: A versatile modular vector system for rapid combinatorial mammalian genetics. Albers J, Danzer C, Rechsteiner M, Lehmann H, Brandt LP, Hejhal T, Catalano A, Busenhart P, Goncalves AF, Brandt S, Bode PK, Bode-Lesniewska B, Wild PJ, Frew IJ. J Clin Invest. 2015 Mar 9. pii: 79743. doi: 10.1172/JCI79743. PubMed 25751063.
Backbone
  Vector backbone: N/A
  Vector type: Mammalian Expression, RNAi ; MuLE Gateway Entry Vector
Growth in bacteria
  Bacterial resistance: Kanamycin, 50 μg/mL
  Growth temperature: 37°C
  Growth strain: DH5alpha
  Copy number: High Copy
Gene/Insert
  Gene/Insert name: None
Terms and licenses: Academic/Nonprofit Terms; Industry Terms: Not Available to Industry
How to cite: pMuLE ENTR 7SK-miR-30 R4-R3 was a gift from Ian Frew (Addgene plasmid # 62121 ; http://n2t.net/addgene:62121 ; RRID:Addgene_62121)
