>Addgene plasmid #62121 | pMuLE ENTR 7SK-miR-30 R4-R3 | addgene partial sequence | sequence record 103566 | M13-Rev 5'-CAGGAAACAGCTATGACC-3'
TCACTAATACCATCTAAGTAGTTGATTCATAGTGACTGGATATGTTGTGTTTTACAGTATTATGTAGTCT
GTTTTTTATGCAAAATCTAATTTAATATATTGATATTTATATCATTTTACGTTTCTCGTTCAACTTTATT
ATACAAAGTTGTCGAATTGAAAAAAGTGATTTAATTTATACCATTTTAATTCAGCTTTGTAAAAATGTAT
CAAAGAGATAGCAAGGTATTCAGTTTTAGTAAACAAGATAATTGCTCCTAAAGTAGCCCCCTGAATTCTG
GTTGCTCGAGCCTTCTGTTGGGTTAACCTGAAGAAGTAATCCCAGCAAGTGTTTCCAAGATGTGCAGGCA
ACGATTCTGTAAAGTACTGAAGCCTCATTCAAACAATTACCCTGTTATCCCTAGTCGAC
