>Addgene plasmid #62121 | pMuLE ENTR 7SK-miR-30 R4-R3 | addgene partial sequence | sequence record 108819 | M13-F20 5'-TGTAAAACGACGGCCAGT-3'
GTAGTTGATTCATAGTGACTGGATATGTTGTGTTTTACAGTATTATGTAGTCTGTTTTTTATGCAAAATC
TAATTTAATATATTGATATTTATATCATTTTACGTTTCTCGTTCAACTTTTCTATACAAAGTTGCTATCG
ATCTAGTGCTGCAGTATTTAGCATGCCCCACCCATCTGCAAGGCATTCTGGATAGTGTCAAAACAGCCGG
AAATCAAGTCCGTTTATCTCAAACTTTAGCATTTTGGGAATAAATGATATTTGCTATGCTGGTTAAATTA
GATTTTAGTTAAATTTCCTGCTGAAGCTCTAGTACGATAAGTAACTTGACCTAAGTGTAAAGTTGAGATT
TCCTTCAGGTTTATATAGCTTGTGCGCCGCCTGGGTACCTCGGTCTTCATAGATCTGCAGCACATATACT
AGTCGACTAGGGATAACAGGGTAATTGTTTGAATGAGGCTTCAGTACTTTACAGAATCGTTGCCTGCACA
TCTTGGAAACACTTGCTGGGATTACTTCTTCAGGTTAACCCAACAGAAGGCTCGAGCAACCAGAATTCAG
GGGGCTACTTTAGGAGCAATTATCTTGTTTACTAAAACTGAATACCTTGCTATCTCTTTGATACATTTTT
ACAAAGCTGAATTAAAATGGTATAAATTAAATCACTTTTTTC
